Addgene plasmid #74107: pRGD-HmR
Purpose: Plasmid containing hygromycin B resistance gene cassette flanked by multiple restriction sites
Depositing lab: Hans-Martin Fischer. Depositing organization: ETH Zurich (Swiss Federal Institute of Technology). Publication: Versatile vectors for efficient mutagenesis of Bradyrhizobium diazoefficiens and other Alphaproteobacteria. Ledermann R, Strebel S, Kampik C, Fischer HM. Appl Environ Microbiol. 2016 Feb 26. pii: AEM.04085-15. 10.1128/AEM.04085-15 PubMed 26921431.
Backbone
  Vector backbone: pBSL15
  Backbone manufacturer: Alexeyev, M.F., BioTechniques 18:52-54, 1995
  Total vector size (bp): 2852
  Vector type: Bacterial vector based on pMB1 replicon
Growth in bacteria
  Bacterial resistance: Ampicillin, 100 μg/mL
  Growth temperature: 37°C
  Growth strain: DH5alpha
  Growth instructions: Hygromycin can also be used for selection.
  Copy number: High Copy
Gene/Insert
  Gene/Insert name: hph5
  Species: Synthetic
  Insert size (bp): 1419
Resource information
  A portion of this plasmid was derived from a plasmid made by: The hph5 gene was originally described by Nakamura, A. et al., J. Biosci. Bioeng. 100:158-163, 2005
Terms and licenses: Academic/Nonprofit Terms; Industry Terms: Not Available to Industry
How to cite: pRGD-HmR was a gift from Hans-Martin Fischer (Addgene plasmid # 74107 ; http://n2t.net/addgene:74107 ; RRID:Addgene_74107)
