[The description below was written by a language model from this plasmid's Addgene catalogue record and pLannotate feature annotations shown in this document.]
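Description:
pRGD-HmR is a small, high-copy bacterial cloning plasmid built on the pBSL15 backbone and replicating in E. coli through a pMB1/ColE1-type origin. It is maintained with ampicillin selection via a bla (β-lactamase) gene under its native promoter, and the record notes that hygromycin can be used for selection as well. The catalogue lists a total vector size of 2,852 bp plus a 1,419 bp insert, which together match the 4,271 nt sequenced record.

The payload is hph5, a synthetic hygromycin B phosphotransferase gene, annotated in the feature table as a complete HygR (aph(4)-Ia) coding sequence of about 1 kb. According to the stated purpose, this resistance cassette is flanked by multiple restriction sites, so it can be excised with a choice of enzymes and moved into other constructs. The promoter driving hph5 is not annotated. Immediately upstream of the gene, the table identifies a Tn5 tnpA fragment, and a partial NeoR/KanR fragment from Tn5 also appears elsewhere. These are probably remnants of the kanamycin cassette carried by the parental pBSL15 and its surrounding Tn5 sequence, although the record does not explain them. The two inverted sets of short lacZα and bom fragments appear to be symmetric flanking sequence around the cassette region, and a small rop fragment is also detected. None of these partial features is expected to be functional.

The associated publication concerns vectors for mutagenesis of Bradyrhizobium diazoefficiens and other Alphaproteobacteria. This suggests that pRGD-HmR serves as a source plasmid supplying a hygromycin resistance marker for building gene disruption or replacement constructs in those organisms.
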