Features (pLannotate 1.2.2; 11 found; start..end, strand, type, name):
     16..170     +  CDS            lacZα (fragment): LacZα fragment of β-galactosidase; lacZ fragment
    176..275     -  misc_feature   bom (fragment): basis of mobility region from pBR322
    377..412     -  CDS            rop (fragment): Rop protein, which maintains plasmids at low copy number; rop
    507..611     +  promoter       AmpR promoter: bla
    612..1472    +  CDS            AmpR: β-lactamase; bla; confers resistance to ampicillin, carbenicillin, and related antibiotics
   1643..2231    +  rep_origin     ori: high-copy-number ColE1/pMB1/pBR322/pUC origin of replication
   2288..2584    -  CDS            NeoR/KanR (fragment): aminoglycoside phosphotransferase from Tn5; aph(3')-II (or nptII); confers resistance to neomycin, kanamycin, and G418 (Geneticin®)
   2585..2636    +  misc_feature   bom (fragment): basis of mobility region from pBR322
   2642..2796    -  CDS            lacZα (fragment): LacZα fragment of β-galactosidase; lacZ fragment
   2872..3897    -  CDS            HygR: aminoglycoside phosphotransferase from E. coli; aph(4)-Ia; confers resistance to hygromycin
   3921..4238    -  CDS            tnpA (fragment): TN5P_ECOLX - Also known as tnp. Experimental evidence at protein level: Swiss-Prot protein existence level 1. Mediates transposition of transposon Tn5 by a 'cut and paste' mechanism. First, the monomeric transposase binds the 19 bp inverted DNA repeats flanking the transposon. Then, dimerization of the DNA- bound transposase creates a synaptic DNA complex. After nicking of the first DNA strand, excision of the transposon proceeds through a series of intermediates. The transposase then mediates the insertion of the transposon at a new site by strand transfer. The activity of the wild- type tran
>Addgene plasmid #74107 | pRGD-HmR | addgene full sequence | sequence record 304718 | Addgene NGS Result
ATGTTCGAAGCTTGGCACTGGCCGTCGTTTTACAACGTCGTGACTGGGAAAACCCTGGCGTTACCCAACT
TAATCGCCTTGCAGCACATCCCCCTTTCGCCAGCTGGCGTAATAGCGAAGAGGCCCGCACCGATCGCCCT
TCCCAACAGTTGCGCAGCCTGAATGGCGAATGGCGCCTGATGCGGTATTTTCTCCTTACGCATCTGTGCG
GTATTTCACACCGCATATGGTGCACTCTCAGTACAATCTGCTCTGATGCCGCATAGTTAAGCCAGCCCCG
ACACCCGCCAACACCCGCTGACGCGCCCTGACGGGCTTGTCTGCTCCCGGCATCCGCTTACAGACAAGCT
GTGACCGTCTCCGGGAGCTGCATGTGTCAGAGGTTTTCACCGTCATCACCGAAACGCGCGAGACGAAAGG
GCCTCGTGATACGCCTATTTTTATAGGTTAATGTCATGATAATAATGGTTTCTTAGACGTCAGGTGGCAC
TTTTCGGGGAAATGTGCGCGGAACCCCTATTTGTTTATTTTTCTAAATACATTCAAATATGTATCCGCTC
ATGAGACAATAACCCTGATAAATGCTTCAATAATATTGAAAAAGGAAGAGTATGAGTATTCAACATTTCC
GTGTCGCCCTTATTCCCTTTTTTGCGGCATTTTGCCTTCCTGTTTTTGCTCACCCAGAAACGCTGGTGAA
AGTAAAAGATGCTGAAGATCAGTTGGGTGCACGAGTGGGTTACATCGAACTGGATCTCAACAGCGGTAAG
ATCCTTGAGAGTTTTCGCCCCGAAGAACGTTTTCCAATGATGAGCACTTTTAAAGTTCTGCTATGTGGCG
CGGTATTATCCCGTATTGACGCCGGGCAAGAGCAACTCGGTCGCCGCATACACTATTCTCAGAATGACTT
GGTTGAGTACTCACCAGTCACAGAAAAGCATCTTACGGATGGCATGACAGTAAGAGAATTATGCAGTGCT
GCCATAACCATGAGTGATAACACTGCGGCCAACTTACTTCTGACAACGATCGGAGGACCGAAGGAGCTAA
CCGCTTTTTTGCACAACATGGGGGATCATGTAACTCGCCTTGATCGTTGGGAACCGGAGCTGAATGAAGC
CATACCAAACGACGAGCGTGACACCACGATGCCTGTAGCAATGGCAACAACGTTGCGCAAACTATTAACT
GGCGAACTACTTACTCTAGCTTCCCGGCAACAATTAATAGACTGGATGGAGGCGGATAAAGTTGCAGGAC
CACTTCTGCGCTCGGCCCTTCCGGCTGGCTGGTTTATTGCTGATAAATCTGGAGCCGGTGAGCGTGGGTC
TCGCGGTATCATTGCAGCACTGGGGCCAGATGGTAAGCCCTCCCGTATCGTAGTTATCTACACGACGGGG
AGTCAGGCAACTATGGATGAACGAAATAGACAGATCGCTGAGATAGGTGCCTCACTGATTAAGCATTGGT
AACTGTCAGACCAAGTTTACTCATATATACTTTAGATTGATTTAAAACTTCATTTTTAATTTAAAAGGAT
CTAGGTGAAGATCCTTTTTGATAATCTCATGACCAAAATCCCTTAACGTGAGTTTTCGTTCCACTGAGCG
TCAGACCCCGTAGAAAAGATCAAAGGATCTTCTTGAGATCCTTTTTTTCTGCGCGTAATCTGCTGCTTGC
AAACAAAAAAACCACCGCTACCAGCGGTGGTTTGTTTGCCGGATCAAGAGCTACCAACTCTTTTTCCGAA
GGTAACTGGCTTCAGCAGAGCGCAGATACCAAATACTGTTCTTCTAGTGTAGCCGTAGTTAGGCCACCAC
TTCAAGAACTCTGTAGCACCGCCTACATACCTCGCTCTGCTAATCCTGTTACCAGTGGCTGCTGCCAGTG
GCGATAAGTCGTGTCTTACCGGGTTGGACTCAAGACGATAGTTACCGGATAAGGCGCAGCGGTCGGGCTG
AACGGGGGGTTCGTGCACACAGCCCAGCTTGGAGCGAACGACCTACACCGAACTGAGATACCTACAGCGT
GAGCTATGAGAAAGCGCCACGCTTCCCGAAGGGAGAAAGGCGGACAGGTATCCGGTAAGCGGCAGGGTCG
GAACAGGAGAGCGCACGAGGGAGCTTCCAGGGGGAAACGCCTGGTATCTTTATAGTCCTGTCGGGTTTCG
CCACCTCTGACTTGAGCGTCGATTTTTGTGATGCTCGTCAGGGGGGCGGAGCCTATGGAAAAACGCCAGC
AACGCGGCCTTTTTACGGTTCCTGGCCTTTTGCTGGCCTTTTGCTCACATGGGTCACGACGAGATCCTCG
CCGTCGGGCATCCGCGCCTTGAGCCTGGCGAACAGTTCGGCTGGCGCGAGCCCCTGATGCTCTTCGTCCA
GATCATCCTGATCGACAAGACCGGCTTCCATCCGAGTACGTGCTCGCTCGATGCGATGTTTCGCTTGGTG
GTCGAATGGGCAGGTAGCCGGATCAAGCGTATGCAGCCGCCGCATTGCATCAGCCATGATGGATACTTTC
TCGGCAGGAGCAAGGTGAGATGACAGGAGATCCTGCCCCGGCACTTCGCCCAATAGCAGCCAGTTATGCG
GTGTGAAATACCGCACAGATGCGTAAGGAGAAAATACCGCATCAGGCGCCATTCGCCATTCAGGCTGCGC
AACTGTTGGGAAGGGCGATCGGTGCGGGCCTCTTCGCTATTACGCCAGCTGGCGAAAGGGGGATGTGCTG
CAAGGCGATTAAGTTGGGTAACGCCAGGGTTTTCCCAGTCACGACGTTGTAAAACGACGGCCAGTGCCAA
GCTGGTACCGAATTCATATGACTAGTATCGTTCGAAGATCGGGTGAGCACCGAACCCACCATGATTTCCG
TCTATTCCTTTGCCCTCGGACGAGTGCTGGGGCGTCGGTTTCCACTATCGGCGAGTACTTCTACACAGCC
ATCGGTCCAGACGGCCGCGCTTCTGCGGGCGATTTGTGTACGCCCGACAGTCCCGGCTCCGGATCGGACG
ATTGCGTCGCATCGACCCTGCGCCCAAGCTGCATCATCGAAATTGCCGTCAACCAAGCTCTGATAGAGTT
GGTCAAGACCAATGCGGAGCATATACGCCCGGAGCCGCGGCGATCCTGCAAGCTCCGGATGCCTCCGCTC
GAAGTAGCGCGCCTGCTGCTCCATACAAGCCAACCACGGCCTCCAGAAGAAGATGTTGGCGACCTCGTAT
AGGGGATCCCCGAACATCGCCTCGCTCCAGTCAATGACCGCTGTTATGCGGCCATTGTCCGTCAGGACAT
TGTTGGAGCCGAAATCCGCGTGCACGAGGTGCCGGACTTCGGGGCAGTCCTCGGCCCAAAGCATCAGCTC
ATCGAGAGCCTGCGCGACGGACGCACTGACGGTGTCGTCCATCACAGTTTGCCAGTGATACACATGGGGA
TCAGCAATCGCGCAGATGAAATCACGCCATGTAGTGTATTGACCGATTCCTTGCGGTCCGAATGGGCCGA
ACCCGCTCGTCTGGCTAAGATCGGCCGCAGCGATCGCATCCATAACCTCCGCGACCGGTTGCAGAACAGC
GGGCAGTTCGGTTTCAGGCAGGTCTTGCAACGTGACACCCTGTGCACGGCGGGAGATGCAATAGGTCAGG
CTCTCGCTAAATTCCCCAATGTCAAGCACTTCCGGAATCGGGAGCGCGGCCGATGCAAAGTGCCGATAAA
CATAACGATCTTTGTAGAAACCATCGGCGCAGCTATTTACCCGCAGGACATATCCACGCCCTCCTACATC
GAAGCTGAAAGCACGAGATTCTTCGCCCTCCGAGAGCTGCATCAGGTCGGAGACGCTGCCGAACTTTTCG
ATCAGAAACTTCTCAACAGACGTCGCGGTGAGTTCAGGCTTTTTCATACTAGTATCCTGTCTCTTGATCA
GATCTTGATCCCCTGCGCCATCAGATCCTTGGCGGCAAGAAAGCCATCCAGTTTACTTTGCAGGGCTTCC
CAACCTTACCAGAGGGCGCCCCAGCTGGCAATTCCGGTTCGCTTGCTGTCCATAAAACCGCCCAGTCTAG
CTATCGCCATGTAAGCCCACTGCAAGCTACCTGCTTTCTCTTTGCGCTTGCGTTTTCCCTTGTCCAGATA
GCCCAGTAGCTGACATTCATCCGGGGTCAGCACCGTTTCTGCGGACTGGCTTTCTACGTGTTCCGCTTCC
TTTAGCAGCCCTTGCGCCCTGAGTGCTTGCGGCAGCGTGCGAGCTCGAATTCCGTATATCGATGGTACCA
T
